>Addgene plasmid #177155 | pRS42H_PTEF1_dCas9_TCYC1 | addgene full sequence | sequence record 352558 | Addgene NGS Result
GAACTGAGATACCTACAGCGTGAGCTATGAGAAAGCGCCACGCTTCCCGAAGGGAGAAAGGCGGACAGGT
ATCCGGTAAGCGGCAGGGTCGGAACAGGAGAGCGCACGAGGGAGCTTCCAGGGGGAAACGCCTGGTATCT
TTATAGTCCTGTCGGGTTTCGCCACCTCTGACTTGAGCGTCGATTTTTGTGATGCTCGTCAGGGGGGCGG
AGCCTATGGAAAAACGCCAGCAACGCGGCCTTTTTACGGTTCCTGGCCTTTTGCTGGCCTTTTGCTCACA
TGTTCTTTCCTGCGTTATCCCCTGATTCTGTGGATAACCGTATTACCGCCTTTGAGTGAGCTGATACCGC
TCGCCGCAGCCGAACGACCGAGCGCAGCGAGTCAGTGAGCGAGGAAGCGGAAGAGCGCCCAATACGCAAA
CCGCCTCTCCCCGCGCGTTGGCCGATTCATTAATGCAGCTGGCACGACAGGTTTCCCGACTGGAAAGCGG
GCAGTGAGCGCAACGCAATTAATGTGAGTTAGCTCACTCATTAGGCACCCCAGGCTTTACACTTTATGCT
TCCGGCTCGTATGTTGTGTGGAATTGTGAGCGGATAACAATTTCACACAGGAAACAGCTATGACCATGAT
TACGCCAAGCGCGCAATTAACCCTCACTAAAGGGAACAAAAGCTGGAGCTCATAGCTTCAAAATGTTTCT
ACTCCTTTTTTACTCTTCCAGATTTTCTCGGACTCCGCGCATCGCCGTACCACTTCAAAACACCCAAGCA
CAGCATACTAAATTTCCCCTCTTTCTTCCTCTAGGGTGTCGTTAATTACCCGTACTAAAGGTTTGGAAAA
GAAAAAAGAGACCGCCTCGTTTCTTTTTCTTCGTCGAAAAAGGCAATAAAAATTTTTATCACGTTTCTTT
TTCTTGAAAATTTTTTTTTTGATTTTTTTCTCTTTCGATGACCTCCCATTGATATTTAAGTTAATAAACG
GTCTTCAATTTCTCAAGTTTCAGTTTCATTTTTCTTGTTCTATTACAACTTTTTTTACTTCTTGCTCATT
AGAAAGAAAGCATAGCAATCTAATCTAAGTTTTCTAGAACTAGTATGGACAAGAAGTACTCCATTGGGCT
CGCTATCGGCACAAACAGCGTCGGCTGGGCCGTCATTACGGACGAGTACAAGGTGCCGAGCAAAAAATTC
AAAGTTCTGGGCAATACCGATCGCCACAGCATAAAGAAGAACCTCATTGGCGCCCTCCTGTTCGACTCCG
GGGAGACGGCCGAAGCCACGCGGCTCAAAAGAACAGCACGGCGCAGATATACCCGCAGAAAGAATCGGAT
CTGCTACCTGCAGGAGATCTTTAGTAATGAGATGGCTAAGGTGGATGACTCTTTCTTCCATAGGCTGGAG
GAGTCCTTTTTGGTGGAGGAGGATAAAAAGCACGAGCGCCACCCAATCTTTGGCAATATCGTGGACGAGG
TGGCGTACCATGAAAAGTACCCAACCATATATCATCTGAGGAAGAAGCTTGTAGACAGTACTGATAAGGC
TGACTTGCGGTTGATCTATCTCGCGCTGGCGCATATGATCAAATTTCGGGGACACTTCCTCATCGAGGGG
GACCTGAACCCAGACAACAGCGATGTCGATAAACTCTTTATCCAACTGGTTCAGACTTACAATCAGCTTT
TCGAAGAGAACCCGATCAACGCATCCGGAGTTGACGCCAAAGCAATCCTGAGCGCTAGGCTGTCCAAATC
CCGGCGGCTCGAAAACCTCATCGCACAGCTCCCTGGGGAGAAGAAGAACGGCCTGTTTGGTAATCTTATC
GCCCTGTCACTCGGGCTGACCCCCAACTTTAAATCTAACTTCGACCTGGCCGAAGATGCCAAGCTTCAAC
TGAGCAAAGACACCTACGATGATGATCTCGACAATCTGCTGGCCCAGATCGGCGACCAGTACGCAGACCT
TTTTTTGGCGGCAAAGAACCTGTCAGACGCCATTCTGCTGAGTGATATTCTGCGAGTGAACACGGAGATC
ACCAAAGCTCCGCTGAGCGCTAGTATGATCAAGCGCTATGATGAGCACCACCAAGACTTGACTTTGCTGA
AGGCCCTTGTCAGACAGCAACTGCCTGAGAAGTACAAGGAAATTTTCTTCGATCAGTCTAAAAATGGCTA
CGCCGGATACATTGACGGCGGAGCAAGCCAGGAGGAATTTTACAAATTTATTAAGCCCATCTTGGAAAAA
ATGGACGGCACCGAGGAGCTGCTGGTAAAGCTTAACAGAGAAGATCTGTTGCGCAAACAGCGCACTTTCG
ACAATGGAAGCATCCCCCACCAGATTCACCTGGGCGAACTGCACGCTATCCTCAGGCGGCAAGAGGATTT
CTACCCCTTTTTGAAAGATAACAGGGAAAAGATTGAGAAAATCCTCACATTTCGGATACCCTACTATGTA
GGCCCCCTCGCCCGGGGAAATTCCAGATTCGCGTGGATGACTCGCAAATCAGAAGAGACCATCACTCCCT
GGAACTTCGAGGAAGTCGTGGATAAGGGGGCCTCTGCCCAGTCCTTCATCGAAAGGATGACTAACTTTGA
TAAAAATCTGCCTAACGAAAAGGTGCTTCCTAAACACTCTCTGCTGTACGAGTACTTCACAGTTTATAAC
GAGCTCACCAAGGTCAAATACGTCACAGAAGGGATGAGAAAGCCAGCATTCCTGTCTGGAGAGCAGAAGA
AAGCTATCGTGGACCTCCTCTTCAAGACGAACCGGAAAGTTACCGTGAAACAGCTCAAAGAAGACTATTT
CAAAAAGATTGAATGTTTCGACTCTGTTGAAATCAGCGGAGTGGAGGATCGCTTCAACGCATCCCTGGGA
ACGTATCACGATCTCCTGAAAATCATTAAAGACAAGGACTTCCTGGACAATGAGGAGAACGAGGACATTC
TTGAGGACATTGTCCTCACCCTTACGTTGTTTGAAGATAGGGAGATGATTGAAGAACGCTTGAAAACTTA
CGCTCATCTCTTCGACGACAAAGTCATGAAACAGCTCAAGAGGCGCCGATATACAGGATGGGGGCGGCTG
TCAAGAAAACTGATCAATGGGATCCGAGACAAGCAGAGTGGAAAGACAATCCTGGATTTTCTTAAGTCCG
ATGGATTTGCCAACCGGAACTTCATGCAGTTGATCCATGATGACTCTCTCACCTTTAAGGAGGACATCCA
GAAAGCACAAGTTTCTGGCCAGGGGGACAGTCTTCACGAGCACATCGCTAATCTTGCAGGTAGCCCAGCT
ATCAAAAAGGGAATACTGCAGACCGTTAAGGTCGTGGATGAACTCGTCAAAGTAATGGGAAGGCATAAGC
CCGAGAATATCGTTATCGAGATGGCCCGAGAGAACCAAACTACCCAGAAGGGACAGAAGAACAGTAGGGA
AAGGATGAAGAGGATTGAAGAGGGTATAAAAGAACTGGGGTCCCAAATCCTTAAGGAACACCCAGTTGAA
AACACCCAGCTTCAGAATGAGAAGCTCTACCTGTACTACCTGCAGAACGGCAGGGACATGTACGTGGATC
AGGAACTGGACATCAATCGGCTCTCCGACTACGACGTGGCTGCTATCGTGCCCCAGTCTTTTCTCAAAGA
TGATTCTATTGATAATAAAGTGTTGACAAGATCCGATAAAGCTAGAGGGAAGAGTGATAACGTCCCCTCA
GAAGAAGTTGTCAAGAAAATGAAAAATTATTGGCGGCAGCTGCTGAACGCCAAACTGATCACACAACGGA
AGTTCGATAATCTGACTAAGGCTGAACGAGGTGGCCTGTCTGAGTTGGATAAAGCCGGCTTCATCAAAAG
GCAGCTTGTTGAGACACGCCAGATCACCAAGCACGTGGCCCAAATTCTCGATTCACGCATGAACACCAAG
TACGATGAAAATGACAAACTGATTCGAGAGGTGAAAGTTATTACTCTGAAGTCTAAGCTGGTCTCAGATT
TCAGAAAGGACTTTCAGTTTTATAAGGTGAGAGAGATCAACAATTACCACCATGCGCATGATGCCTACCT
GAATGCAGTGGTAGGCACTGCACTTATCAAAAAATATCCCAAGCTTGAATCTGAATTTGTTTACGGAGAC
TATAAAGTGTACGATGTTAGGAAAATGATCGCAAAGTCTGAGCAGGAAATAGGCAAGGCCACCGCTAAGT
ACTTCTTTTACAGCAATATTATGAATTTTTTCAAGACCGAGATTACACTGGCCAATGGAGAGATTCGGAA
GCGACCACTTATCGAAACAAACGGAGAAACAGGAGAAATCGTGTGGGACAAGGGTAGGGATTTCGCGACA
GTCCGGAAGGTCCTGTCCATGCCGCAGGTGAACATCGTTAAAAAGACCGAAGTACAGACCGGAGGCTTCT
CCAAGGAAAGTATCCTCCCGAAAAGGAACAGCGACAAGCTGATCGCACGCAAAAAAGATTGGGACCCCAA
GAAATACGGCGGATTCGATTCTCCTACAGTCGCTTACAGTGTACTGGTTGTGGCCAAAGTGGAGAAAGGG
AAGTCTAAAAAACTCAAAAGCGTCAAGGAACTGCTGGGCATCACAATCATGGAGCGATCAAGCTTCGAAA
AAAACCCCATCGACTTTCTCGAGGCGAAAGGATATAAAGAGGTCAAAAAAGACCTCATCATTAAGCTTCC
CAAGTACTCTCTCTTTGAGCTTGAAAACGGCCGGAAACGAATGCTCGCTAGTGCGGGCGAGCTGCAGAAA
GGTAACGAGCTGGCACTGCCCTCTAAATACGTTAATTTCTTGTATCTGGCCAGCCACTATGAAAAGCTCA
AAGGGTCTCCCGAAGATAATGAGCAGAAGCAGCTGTTCGTGGAACAACACAAACACTACCTTGATGAGAT
CATCGAGCAAATAAGCGAATTCTCCAAAAGAGTGATCCTCGCCGACGCTAACCTCGATAAGGTGCTTTCT
GCTTACAATAAGCACAGGGATAAGCCCATCAGGGAGCAGGCAGAAAACATTATCCACTTGTTTACTCTGA
CCAACTTGGGCGCGCCTGCAGCCTTCAAGTACTTCGACACCACCATAGACAGAAAGCGGTACACCTCTAC
AAAGGAGGTCCTGGACGCCACACTGATTCATCAGTCAATTACGGGGCTCTATGAAACAAGAATCGACCTC
TCTCAGCTCGGTGGAGACAGCAGGGCTGACCCCAAGAAGAAGAGGAAGGTGTAAGTCGACCTCGAGTCAT
GTAATTAGTTATGTCACGCTTACATTCACGCCCTCCCCCCACATCCGCTCTAACCGAAAAGGAAGGAGTT
AGACAACCTGAAGTCTAGGTCCCTATTTATTTTTTTATAGTTATGTTAGTATTAAGAACGTTATTTATAT
TTCAAATTTTTCTTTTTTTTCTGTACAGACGCGTGTACGCATGTAACATTATACTGAAAACCTTGCTTGA
GAAGGTTTTGGGACGCTCGAAGGCTTTAATTTGCGGCCGGTACCCAATTCGCCCTATAGTGAGTCGTATT
ACGCGCGCTCACTGGCCGTCGTTTTACAACGTCGTGACTGGGAAAACCCTGGCGTTACCCAACTTAATCG
CCTTGCAGCACATCCCCCTTTCGCCAGCTGGCGTAATAGCGAAGAGGCCCGCACCGATCGCCCTTCCCAA
CAGTTGCGCAGCCTGAATGGCGAATGG
[124 nt withheld, positions 5698-5821]
C
[91 nt withheld, positions 5823-5913]
A
[49 nt withheld, positions 5915-5963]
CCTTTGACGTTGGAGTCCACGTTCTTT
[37 nt withheld, positions 5991-6027]
ACCCTATCTCGGTCTATTCTTTTGATTTATAAGGGATTTTGCCGATTTCGGCCTATTGGTTAAAAAATGA
GCTGATTTAACAAAAATTTAACGCGAATTTTAACAAAATATTAACGCTTACAATTTCCTGATGCGGTATT
TTCTCCTTACGCATCTGTGCGGTATTTCACACCGCCGTCCCAAACCTTCTCAAGCAAGGTTTTCAGTATA
ATGTTACATGCGTACACGCGTCTGTACAGAAAAAAAAGAAAAATTTGAAATATAAATAACGTTCTTAATA
CTAACATAACTATAAAAAAATAAATAGGGACCTAGACTTCAGGTTGTCTAACTCCTTCCTTTTCGGTTAG
AGCGGATGTGGGGGGAGGGCGTGAATGTAAGCGTGACATAACTAATTACATGACTCGAGATTATTCCTTT
GCCCTCGGACGAGTGCTGGGGCGTCGGTTTCCACTATCGGCGGGTACTTCTACACAGCCATCGGTCCAGA
CGGCCGCGCTTCTGCGGGCGATTTGTGTACGCCCGACAGTCCCGGCTCCGGATCGGACGATTGCGTCGCA
TCGACCCTGCGCCCAAGCTGCATCATCGAAATTGCCGTCAACCAAGCTCTGATAGAGTTGGTCAAGACCA
ATGCGGAGCATATACGCCCGGAGCCGCGGCGATCCTGCAAGCTCCGGATGCCTCCGCTCGAAGTAGCGCG
TCTGCTGCTCCATACAAGCCAACCACGGCCTCCAGAAGAAGATGTTGGCGACCTCGTATTGGGAATCCCC
GAACATCGCCTCGCTCCAGTCAATGACCGCTGTTATGCGGCCATTGTCCGTCAGGACATTGTTGGAGCCG
AAATCCGCGTGCACGAGGTGCCGGACTTCGGGGCAGTCCTCGGCCCAAAGCATCAGCTCATCGAGAGCCT
GCGCGACGGACGCACTGACGGTGTCGTCCATCACAGTTTGCCAGTGATACACATGGGGATCAGCAATCGC
GCATATGAAATCACGCCATGTAGTGTATTGACCGATTCCTTGCGGTCCGAATGGGCCGAACCCGCTCGTC
TGGCTAAGATCGGCCGCAGCGATCGCATCCATGGCCTCCGCGACCGGCTGCAGAACAGCGGGCAGTTCGG
TTTCAGGCAGGTCTTGCAACGTGACACCCTGTGCACGGCGGGAGATGCAATAGGTCAGGCTCTCGCTGAA
TTCCCCAATGTCAAGCACTTCCGGAATCGGGAGCGCGGCCGATGCAAAGTGCCGATAAACATAACGATCT
TTGTAGAAACCATCGGCGCAGCTATTTACCCGCAGGACATATCCACGCCCTCCTACATCGAAGCTGAAAG
CACGAGATTCTTCGCCCTCCGAGAGCTGCATCAGGTCGGAGACGCTGTCGAACTTTTCGATCAGAAACTT
CTCGACAGACGTCGCGGTGAGTTCAGGCTTTTTACCCATGGTTGTTTATGTTCGGATGTGATGTGAGAAC
TGTATCCTAGCAAGATTTTAAAAGGAAGTATATGAAAGAAGAACCTCAGTGGCAAATCCTAACCTTTTAT
ATTTCTCTACAGGGGCGCGGCGTGGGGACAATTCAACGCGTCTGTGAGGGGAGCGTTTCCCTGCTCGCAG
GTCCGCAGCGAGGAGCCGTAATTTTTGCTTCGCGCCGTGCGGCCATCAAAATGTATGGATGCAAATGATT
ATACATGGGGATGTATGGGCTAAATGTACGGGCGACAGTCACATCATGCCCCTGAGCTGCGCACGTCAAG
ACTGTCAAGGAGGGTATTCTGGGCCTCCATGTCGCTGCACTCTCAGTACAATCTGCTCTGATGCCGCATA
GTTAAGCCAGCCCCGACACCCGCCAACACCCGCTGACGCGCCCTGACGGGCTTGTCTGCTCCCGGCATCC
GCTTACAGACAAGCTGTGACCGTCTCCGGGAGCTGCATGTGTCAGAGGTTTTCACCGTCATCACCGAAAC
GCGCGAGACGAAAGGGCCTCGTGATACGCCTATTTTTATAGGTTAATGTCATGATAATAATGGTTTCTTA
GTATGATCCAATATCAAAGGAAATGATAGCATTGAAGGATGAGACTAATCCAATTGAGGAGTGGCAGCAT
ATAGAACAGCTAAAGGGTAGTGCTGAAGGAAGCATACGATACCCCGCATGGAATGGGATAATATCACAGG
AGGTACTAGACTACCTTTCATCCTACATAAATAGACGCATATAAGTACGCATTTAAGCATAAACACGCAC
TATGCCGTTCTTCTCATGTATATATATATACAGGCAACACGCAGATATAGGTGCGACGTGAACAGTGAGC
TGTATGTGCGCAGCTCGCGTTGCATTTTCGGAAGCGCTCGTTTTCGGAAACGCTTTGAAGTTCCTATTCC
GAAGTTCCTATTCTCTAGAAAGTATAGGAACTTCAGAGCGCTTTTGAAAACCAAAAGCGCTCTGAAGACG
CACTTTCAAAAAACCAAAAACGCACCGGACTGTAACGAGCTACTAAAATATTGCGAATACCGCTTCCACA
AACATTGCTCAAAAGTATCTCTTTGCTATATATCTCTGTGCTATATCCCTATATAACCTACCCATCCACC
TTTCGCTCCTTGAACTTGCATCTAAACTCGACCTCTACATTTTTTATGTTTATCTCTAGTATTACTCTTT
AGACAAAAAAATTGTAGTAAGAACTATTCATAGAGTGAATCGAAAACAATACGAAAATGTAAACATTTCC
TATACGTAGTATATAGAGACAAAATAGAAGAAACCGTTCATAATTTTCTGACCAATGAAGAATCATCAAC
GCTATCACTTTCTGTTCACAAAGTATGCGCAATCCACATCGGTATAGAATATAATCGGGGATGCCTTTAT
CTTGAAAAAATGCACCCGCAGCTTCGCTAGTAATCAGTAAACGCGGGAAGTGGAGTCAGGCTTTTTTTAT
GGAAGAGAAAATAGACACCAAAGTAGCCTTCTTCTAACCTTAACGGACCTACAGTGCAAAAAGTTATCAA
GAGACTGCATTATAGAGCGCACAAAGGAGAAAAAAAGTAATCTAAGATGCTTTGTTAGAAAAATAGCGCT
CTCGGGATGCATTTTTGTAGAACAAAAAAGAAGTATAGATTCTTTGTTGGTAAAATAGCGCTCTCGCGTT
GCATTTCTGTTCTGTAAAAATGCAGCTCAGATTCTTTGTTTGAAAAATTAGCGCTCTCGCGTTGCATTTT
TGTTTTACAAAAATGAAGCACAGATTCTTCGTTGGTAAAATAGCGCTTTCGCGTTGCATTTCTGTTCTGT
AAAAATGCAGCTCAGATTCTTTGTTTGAAAAATTAGCGCTCTCGCGTTGCATTTTTGTTCTACAAAATGA
AGCACAGATGCTTCGTTCAGGTGGCACTTTTCGGGGAAATGTGCGCGGAACCCCTATTTGTTTATTTTTC
TAAATACATTCAAATATGTATCCGCTCATGAGACAATAACCCTGATAAATGCTTCAATAATATTGAAAAA
GGAAGAGTATGAGTATTCAACATTTCCGTGTCGCCCTTATTCCCTTTTTTGCGGCATTTTGCCTTCCTGT
TTTTGCTCACCCAGAAACGCTGGTGAAAGTAAAAGATGCTGAAGATCAGTTGGGTGCACGAGTGGGTTAC
ATCGAACTGGATCTCAACAGCGGTAAGATCCTTGAGAGTTTTCGCCCCGAAGAACGTTTTCCAATGATGA
GCACTTTTAAAGTTCTGCTATGTGGCGCGGTATTATCCCGTATTGACGCCGGGCAAGAGCAACTCGGTCG
CCGCATACACTATTCTCAGAATGACTTGGTTGAGTACTCACCAGTCACAGAAAAGCATCTTACGGATGGC
ATGACAGTAAGAGAATTATGCAGTGCTGCCATAACCATGAGTGATAACACTGCGGCCAACTTACTTCTGA
CAACGATCGGAGGACCGAAGGAGCTAACCGCTTTTTTGCACAACATGGGGGATCATGTAACTCGCCTTGA
TCGTTGGGAACCGGAGCTGAATGAAGCCATACCAAACGACGAGCGTGACACCACGATGCCTGTAGCAATG
GCAACAACGTTGCGCAAACTATTAACTGGCGAACTACTTACTCTAGCTTCCCGGCAACAATTAATAGACT
GGATGGAGGCGGATAAAGTTGCAGGACCACTTCTGCGCTCGGCCCTTCCGGCTGGCTGGTTTATTGCTGA
TAAATCTGGAGCCGGTGAGCGTGGGTCTCGCGGTATCATTGCAGCACTGGGGCCAGATGGTAAGCCCTCC
CGTATCGTAGTTATCTACACGACGGGGAGTCAGGCAACTATGGATGAACGAAATAGACAGATCGCTGAGA
TAGGTGCCTCACTGATTAAGCATTGGTAACTGTCAGACCAAGTTTACTCATATATACTTTAGATTGATTT
AAAACTTCATTTTTAATTTAAAAGGATCTAGGTGAAGATCCTTTTTGATAATCTCATGACCAAAATCCCT
TAACGTGAGTTTTCGTTCCACTGAGCGTCAGACCCCGTAGAAAAGATCAAAGGATCTTCTTGAGATCCTT
TTTTTCTGCGCGTAATCTGCTGCTTGCAAACAAAAAAACCACCGCTACCAGCGGTGGTTTGTTTGCCGGA
TCAAGAGCTACCAACTCTTTTTCCGAAGGTAACTGGCTTCAGCAGAGCGCAGATACCAAATACTGTTCTT
CTAGTGTAGCCGTAGTTAGGCCACCACTTCAAGAACTCTGTAGCACCGCCTACATACCTCGCTCTGCTAA
TCCTGTTACCAGTGGCTGCTGCCAGTGGCGATAAGTCGTGTCTTACCGGGTTGGACTCAAGACGATAGTT
ACCGGATAAGGCGCAGCGGTCGGGCTGAACGGGGGGTTCGTGCACACAGCCCAGCTTGGAGCGAACGACC
TACACC
Features (pLannotate 1.2.2; 20 found; start..end, strand, type, name):
    405..497     +  CDS            lacI (fragment): lac repressor; lacI; The lac repressor binds to the lac operator to inhibit transcription in E. coli. This inhibition can be relieved by adding lactose or isopropyl-β-D-thiogalactopyranoside (IPTG).
    510..531     +  protein_bind   CAP binding site: CAP binding activates transcription in the presence of cAMP. E. coli catabolite activator protein
    546..576     +  promoter       lac promoter: promoter for the E. coli lac operon
    580..602     +  protein_bind   lac operator (fragment): The lac repressor binds to the lac operator to inhibit transcription in E. coli. This inhibition can be relieved by adding lactose or isopropyl-β-D-thiogalactopyranoside (IPTG). lac repressor encoded by lacI
    645..663     +  promoter       T3 promoter: promoter for bacteriophage T3 RNA polymerase
    681..1079    +  promoter       TEF1 promoter: S. cerevisiae TEF1; promoter for EF-1α
   1095..5198    +  CDS            Cas9m4: catalytically dead mutant of the Cas9 endonuclease from the Streptococcus pyogenes Type II CRISPR/Cas system RNA-guided DNA-binding protein that lacks endonuclease activity due to the mutations D10A, D839A, H840A, and N863A (Mali et al., 2013)
   5247..5494    +  terminator     CYC1 terminator: S. cerevisiae CYC1; transcription terminator for CYC1
   5513..5531    -  promoter       T7 promoter: promoter for bacteriophage T7 RNA polymerase
   5539..5694    +  CDS            lacZα (fragment): LacZα fragment of β-galactosidase; lacZ fragment
   5698..6126    +  rep_origin     f1 ori (sequence partly withheld): f1 bacteriophage origin of replication; arrow indicates direction of (+) strand synthesis
   6154..6202    -  misc_feature   bom (fragment): basis of mobility region from pBR322
   6209..6430    -  terminator     CYC1 terminator (fragment): S. cerevisiae CYC1; transcription terminator for CYC1
   6436..7810    -  gene           hphMX6 (fragment): yeast selectable marker conferring hygromycin resistance
   7813..7857    -  misc_feature   bom (fragment): basis of mobility region from pBR322
   7959..7994    -  CDS            rop (fragment): Rop protein, which maintains plasmids at low copy number; rop
   8062..9404    +  rep_origin     2μ ori: yeast 2μ plasmid origin of replication
   9431..9535    +  promoter       AmpR promoter: bla
   9536..10396   +  CDS            AmpR: β-lactamase; bla; confers resistance to ampicillin, carbenicillin, and related antibiotics
  10567..222     +  rep_origin     ori (across the origin): high-copy-number ColE1/pMB1/pBR322/pUC origin of replication
