[The description below was written by a language model from this plasmid's Addgene catalogue record and pLannotate feature annotations shown in this document.]
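Description:
pRS42H_PTEF1_dCas9_TCYC1 is an episomal yeast expression plasmid of about 10.9 kb, built on the pRS42H shuttle backbone, to which a TEF1 promoter and a CYC1 terminator were added to create an expression cassette. In E. coli it replicates from a high-copy ColE1/pUC-type origin and is selected through the AmpR β-lactamase gene. In yeast it is maintained by the 2μ origin, which typically supports multicopy episomal replication, and is selected with hygromycin B through an hphMX-type marker cassette. Because the marker is a dominant drug resistance rather than an auxotrophic one, the plasmid suits strains lacking auxotrophic mutations. The depositor notes a single L326P substitution in the hygromycin resistance protein and reports that it does not impair resistance. An f1 origin and remnants of the lac promoter/lacZα cloning region, with flanking T3 and T7 promoters, are carried over from the parental vector.

The payload is a roughly 4.1 kb synthetic nuclease-null Cas9 (dCas9) gene, cloned between SpeI and SalI sites and carrying a C-terminal SV40 nuclear localization signal. The annotation identifies it as the Cas9m4 variant of Streptococcus pyogenes Cas9, in which the D10A, D839A, H840A and N863A mutations abolish DNA cleavage while preserving guide-RNA-directed DNA binding. Transcription is driven by the strong constitutive S. cerevisiae TEF1 promoter and ended by the CYC1 terminator. No guide RNA cassette or effector domain is annotated, so the plasmid supplies only the DNA-binding protein, and a guide would have to come from elsewhere. The stated purpose is dCas9 expression in yeast, and the associated work concerns a tunable transactivation system in the probiotic yeast Saccharomyces boulardii.
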