Addgene plasmid #177155: pRS42H_PTEF1_dCas9_TCYC1
Purpose: Expresses dCas9 in yeast cells
Depositing lab: Gautam Dantas. Depositing organization: Washington University in Saint Louis. Publication: A Tunable and Expandable Transactivation System in Probiotic Yeast Saccharomyces boulardii. Kwak S, Mahmud B, Dantas G. ACS Synth Biol. 2022 Jan 21;11(1):508-514. doi: 10.1021/acssynbio.1c00384. Epub 2021 Dec 23. PubMed 34939781.
Backbone
  Vector backbone: pRS42H
  Backbone manufacturer: EUROSCARF
  Backbone size w/o insert (bp): 6798
  Total vector size (bp): 10938
  Modifications to backbone: Added TEF1 promoter and CYC1 terminator
  Vector type: Yeast Expression
  Selectable markers: Hygromycin
Growth in bacteria
  Bacterial resistance: Ampicillin, 100 μg/mL
  Growth temperature: 37°C
  Growth strain: DH5alpha
  Copy number: Unknown
Gene/Insert
  Gene/Insert name: Nuclease-null Cas9 (alt name: dCas9)
  Species: Synthetic
  Insert size (bp): 4140
  Promoter: TEF1 promoter
  Tag / fusion protein: SV40 NLS (C terminal on insert)
  Cloning method: Restriction Enzyme; 5′ cloning site SpeI (not destroyed); 3′ cloning site SalI (not destroyed)
  Sequencing primers: 5′ T3; 3′ T7
Resource information
  A portion of this plasmid was derived from a plasmid made by: Addgene #63801
Terms and licenses: Academic/Nonprofit Terms; Industry Terms: Not Available to Industry
Depositor comments: Please note there is a single mutation L326P in HygR. Depositor confirms this mutation does not affect the resistance to hygromycin B.
How to cite: pRS42H_PTEF1_dCas9_TCYC1 was a gift from Gautam Dantas (Addgene plasmid # 177155 ; http://n2t.net/addgene:177155 ; RRID:Addgene_177155)
